>Addgene plasmid #98835 | Gq-sensor[mTq2-sREACh] | depositor full sequence | sequence record 180881 | Gq-sensor[mTq2-sREACh] sequence 7371 bps
TAGTTATTAATAGTAATCAATTACGGGGTCATTAGTTCATAGCCCATATATGGAGTTCCGCGTTACATAA
CTTACGGTAAATGGCCCGCCTGGCTGACCGCCCAACGACCCCCGCCCATTGACGTCAATAATGACGTATG
TTCCCATAGTAACGCCAATAGGGACTTTCCATTGACGTCAATGGGTGGAGTATTTACGGTAAACTGCCCA
CTTGGCAGTACATCAAGTGTATCATATGCCAAGTACGCCCCCTATTGACGTCAATGACGGTAAATGGCCC
GCCTGGCATTATGCCCAGTACATGACCTTATGGGACTTTCCTACTTGGCAGTACATCTACGTATTAGTCA
TCGCTATTACCATGGTGATGCGGTTTTGGCAGTACATCAATGGGCGTGGATAGCGGTTTGACTCACGGGG
ATTTCCAAGTCTCCACCCCATTGACGTCAATGGGAGTTTGTTTTGGCACCAAAATCAACGGGACTTTCCA
AAATGTCGTAACAACTCCGCCCCATTGACGCAAATGGGCGGTAGGCGTGTACGGTGGGAGGTCTATATAA
GCAGAGCTGGTTTAGTGAACCGTCAGATCCGCTAGCGCTACCGGTCGCCACCATGGTGAGCAAGGGCGAG
GAGCTGTTCACCGGGGTGGTGCCCATCCTGGTCGAGCTGGACGGCGACGTAAACGGCCACAAGTTCAGCG
TGTCCGGCGAGGGCGAGGGCGATGCCACCTACGGCAAGCTGACCCTGAAGCTCATCTGCACCACCGGCAA
GCTGCCCGTGCCCTGGCCCACCCTCGTGACCACCTTCGGCTACGGCCTGATGTGCTTCGCCCGCTACCCC
GACCACATGAAGCAGCACGACTTCTTCAAGTCCGCCATGCCCGAAGGCTACGTCCAGGAGCGCACCATCT
TCTTCAAGGACGACGGCAACTACAAGACCCGCGCCGAGGTGAAGTTCGAGGGCGACACCCTGGTGAACCG
CATCGAGCTGAAGGGCATCGACTTCAAGGAGGACGGCAACATCCTGGGGCACAAGCTGGAGTACAACTGG
AACAGCGTCAACGTCTATATCATGGCCGACAAGCAGAAGAACGGCATCAAGGTGAACTTCAAGATCCGCC
ACAACATCGAGGACGGCAGCGTGCAGCTCGCCGACCACTACCAGCAGAACACCCCCATCGGCGACGGCCC
CGTGCTGCTGCCCGACAACCACTACCTGAGCTACCAGTCCGCCCTGAGCAAAGACCCCAACGAGAAGCGC
GATCACATGGTCCTGCTGGAGAGAGTGACCGCCGCCGGGATCACTCTCGGCATGGACGAGCTGTAC
[213 nt withheld, positions 1327-1539]
TAACCGCGGCGTACGAGGCCTGCATGCTCCGGACCTGCAGGTTCGAAGTCGACAGATCTCAATTGGGGCC
CCTATAGTGTCACCTAAATAATTCCGCCCCCCCCTCTCCCTCCCCCCCCCCTAACGTTACTGGCCGAAGC
CGCTTGGAATAAGGCCGGTGTGCGTTTGTCTATATGTTATTTTCCACCATATTGCCGTCTTTTGGCAATG
TGAGGGCCCGGAAACCTGGCCCTGTCTTCTTGACGAGCATTCCTAGGGGTCTTTCCCCTCTCGCCAAAGG
AATGCAAGGTCTGTTGAATGTCGTGAAGGAAGCAGTTCCTCTGGAAGCTTCTTGAAGACAAACAACGTCT
GTAGCGACCCTTTGCAGGCAGCGGAACCCCCCACCTGGCGACAGGTGCCTCTGCGGCCAAAAGCCACGTG
TATAAGATACACCTGCAAAGGCGGCACAACCCCAGTGCCACGTTGTGAGTTGGATAGTTGTGGAAAGAGT
CAAATGGCTCTCCTCAAGCGTATTCAACAAGGGGCTGAAGGATGCCCAGAAGGTACCCCATTGTATGGGA
TCTGATCTGGGGCCTCGGTGCACATGCTTTACATGTGTTTAGTCGAGGTTAAAAAAACGTCTAGGCCCCC
CGAACCACGGGGACGTGGTTTTCCTTTGAAAAACACGATGATAATATGGCCACAACCATGACTCTGGAGT
CCATCATGGCGTGCTGCCTGAGCGAGGAGGCCAAGGAAGCCCGGCGGATCAACGACGAGATCGAGCGGCA
GCTCCGCAGGGACAAGCGGGACGCCCGCCGGGAGCTCAAGCTGCTGCTGCTCGGGACAGGAGAGAGTGGC
AAGAGTACGTTTATCAAGCAGATGAGAATCATCCATGGGTCAGGATACTCTGATGAAGATAAAAGGGGCT
TCACCAAGCTGGTGTATCAGAACATCTTCACGGCCATGCAGGCCATGATCAGAGCCATGGACACACTCAA
GATCCCATACAAGTATGAGCACAATAAGGCTCATGCACAATTAGTTCGAGAAGTTGATGTGGAGAAGGTG
TCTGCTTTTGAGGATCCAAGCGGAGGCGGAGGCAGCATGGTGAGCAAGGGCGAGGAGCTGTTCACCGGGG
TGGTGCCCATCCTGGTCGAGCTGGACGGCGACGTAAACGGCCACAAGTTCAGCGTGTCCGGCGAGGGCGA
GGGCGATGCCACCTACGGCAAGCTGACCCTGAAGTTCATCTGCACCACCGGCAAGCTGCCCGTGCCCTGG
CCCACCCTCGTGACCACCCTGTCCTGGGGCGTGCAGTGCTTCGCCCGCTACCCCGACCACATGAAGCAGC
ACGACTTCTTCAAGTCCGCCATGCCCGAAGGCTACGTCCAGGAGCGCACCATCTTCTTCAAGGACGACGG
CAACTACAAGACCCGCGCCGAGGTGAAGTTCGAGGGCGACACCCTGGTGAACCGCATCGAGCTGAAGGGC
ATCGACTTCAAGGAGGACGGCAACATCCTGGGGCACAAGCTGGAGTACAACTACTTTAGCGACAACGTCT
ATATCACCGCCGACAAGCAGAAGAACGGCATCAAGGCCAACTTCAAGATCCGCCACAACATCGAGGACGG
CGGCGTGCAGCTCGCCGACCACTACCAGCAGAACACCCCCATCGGCGACGGCCCCGTGCTGCTGCCCGAC
AACCACTACCTGAGCACCCAGTCCAAGCTGAGCAAAGACCCCAACGAGAAGCGCGATCACATGGTCCTGC
TGGAGTTCGTGACCGCCGCCGGGATCACTCTCGGCATATACGTAGATGCAATAAAGAGTTTATGGAATGA
TCCTGGAATCCAGGAATGCTATGATAGACGACGAGAATATCAATTATCTGACTCTACCAAATACTATCTT
AATGACTTGGACCGCGTAGCTGACCCTGCCTACCTGCCTACGCAACAAGATGTGCTTAGAGTTCGAGTCC
CCACCACAGGGATCATCGAATACCCCTTTGACTTACAAAGTGTCATTTTCAGAATGGTCGATGTAGGGGG
CCAAAGGTCAGAGAGAAGAAAATGGATACACTGCTTTGAAAATGTCACCTCTATCATGTTTCTAGTAGCG
CTTAGTGAATATGATCAAGTTCTCGTGGAGTCAGACAATGAGAACCGAATGGAGGAAAGCAAGGCTCTCT
TTAGAACAATTATCACATACCCCTGGTTCCAGAACTCCTCGGTTATTCTGTTCTTAAACAAGAAAGATCT
TCTAGAGGAGAAAATCATGTATTCCCATCTAGTCGACTACTTCCCAGAATATGATGGACCCCAGAGAGAT
GCCCAGGCAGCCCGAGAATTCATTCTGAAGATGTTCGTGGACCTGAACCCAGACAGTGACAAAATTATCT
ACTCCCACTTCACGTGCGCCACAGACACCGAGAATATCCGCTTTGTCTTTGCTGCCGTCAAGGACACCAT
CCTCCAGTTGAACCTGAAGGAGTACAATCTGGTCTAACTCGAGTCTAGAGGGCCGCGACTCTAGATCATA
ATCAGCCATACCACATTTGTAGAGGTTTTACTTGCTTTAAAAAACCTCCCACACCTCCCCCTGAACCTGA
AACATAAAATGAATGCAATTGTTGTTGTTAACTTGTTTATTGCAGCTTATAATGGTTACAAATAAAGCAA
TAGCATCACAAATTTCACAAATAAAGCATTTTTTTCACTGCATTCTAGTTGTGGTTTGTCCAAACTCATC
AATGTATCTTAAGGCGTAAATTGTAAGCGTTAATATTTTGTTAAAATTCGCGTTAAATTTTTGTTAAATC
AGCTCATTTTTTAACCAATAGGCCGAAATCGGCAAAATCCCTTATAAATCAAAAGAATAGACCGAGATAG
GGT
[37 nt withheld, positions 4413-4449]
AAAGAACGTGGACTCCAACGTCAAAGG
[49 nt withheld, positions 4477-4525]
T
[91 nt withheld, positions 4527-4617]
G
[124 nt withheld, positions 4619-4742]
CAGGTGGCACTTTTCGGGGAAATGTGCGCGGAACCCCTATTTGTTTATTTTTCTAAATACATTCAAATAT
GTATCCGCTCATGAGACAATAACCCTGATAAATGCTTCAATAATATTGAAAAAGGAAGAGTCCTGAGGCG
GAAAGAACCAGCTGTGGAATGTGTGTCAGTTAGGGTGTGGAAAGTCCCCAGGCTCCCCAGCAGGCAGAAG
TATGCAAAGCATGCATCTCAATTAGTCAGCAACCAGGTGTGGAAAGTCCCCAGGCTCCCCAGCAGGCAGA
AGTATGCAAAGCATGCATCTCAATTAGTCAGCAACCATAGTCCCGCCCCTAACTCCGCCCATCCCGCCCC
TAACTCCGCCCAGTTCCGCCCATTCTCCGCCCCATGGCTGACTAATTTTTTTTATTTATGCAGAGGCCGA
GGCCGCCTCGGCCTCTGAGCTATTCCAGAAGTAGTGAGGAGGCTTTTTTGGAGGCCTAGGCTTTTGCAAA
GATCGATCAAGAGACAGGATGAGGATCGTTTCGCATGATTGAACAAGATGGATTGCACGCAGGTTCTCCG
GCCGCTTGGGTGGAGAGGCTATTCGGCTATGACTGGGCACAACAGACAATCGGCTGCTCTGATGCCGCCG
TGTTCCGGCTGTCAGCGCAGGGGCGCCCGGTTCTTTTTGTCAAGACCGACCTGTCCGGTGCCCTGAATGA
ACTGCAAGACGAGGCAGCGCGGCTATCGTGGCTGGCCACGACGGGCGTTCCTTGCGCAGCTGTGCTCGAC
GTTGTCACTGAAGCGGGAAGGGACTGGCTGCTATTGGGCGAAGTGCCGGGGCAGGATCTCCTGTCATCTC
ACCTTGCTCCTGCCGAGAAAGTATCCATCATGGCTGATGCAATGCGGCGGCTGCATACGCTTGATCCGGC
TACCTGCCCATTCGACCACCAAGCGAAACATCGCATCGAGCGAGCACGTACTCGGATGGAAGCCGGTCTT
GTCGATCAGGATGATCTGGACGAAGAGCATCAGGGGCTCGCGCCAGCCGAACTGTTCGCCAGGCTCAAGG
CGAGCATGCCCGACGGCGAGGATCTCGTCGTGACCCATGGCGATGCCTGCTTGCCGAATATCATGGTGGA
AAATGGCCGCTTTTCTGGATTCATCGACTGTGGCCGGCTGGGTGTGGCGGACCGCTATCAGGACATAGCG
TTGGCTACCCGTGATATTGCTGAAGAGCTTGGCGGCGAATGGGCTGACCGCTTCCTCGTGCTTTACGGTA
TCGCCGCTCCCGATTCGCAGCGCATCGCCTTCTATCGCCTTCTTGACGAGTTCTTCTGAGCGGGACTCTG
GGGTTCGAAATGACCGACCAAGCGACGCCCAACCTGCCATCACGAGATTTCGATTCCACCGCCGCCTTCT
ATGAAAGGTTGGGCTTCGGAATCGTTTTCCGGGACGCCGGCTGGATGATCCTCCAGCGCGGGGATCTCAT
GCTGGAGTTCTTCGCCCACCCTAGGGGGAGGCTAACTGAAACACGGAAGGAGACAATACCGGAAGGAACC
CGCGCTATGACGGCAATAAAAAGACAGAATAAAACGCACGGTGTTGGGTCGTTTGTTCATAAACGCGGGG
TTCGGTCCCAGGGCTGGCACTCTGTCGATACCCCACCGAGACCCCATTGGGGCCAATACGCCCGCGTTTC
TTCCTTTTCCCCACCCCACCCCCCAAGTTCGGGTGAAGGCCCAGGGCTCGCAGCCAACGTCGGGGCGGCA
GGCCCTGCCATAGCCTCAGGTTACTCATATATACTTTAGATTGATTTAAAACTTCATTTTTAATTTAAAA
GGATCTAGGTGAAGATCCTTTTTGATAATCTCATGACCAAAATCCCTTAACGTGAGTTTTCGTTCCACTG
AGCGTCAGACCCCGTAGAAAAGATCAAAGGATCTTCTTGAGATCCTTTTTTTCTGCGCGTAATCTGCTGC
TTGCAAACAAAAAAACCACCGCTACCAGCGGTGGTTTGTTTGCCGGATCAAGAGCTACCAACTCTTTTTC
CGAAGGTAACTGGCTTCAGCAGAGCGCAGATACCAAATACTGTCCTTCTAGTGTAGCCGTAGTTAGGCCA
CCACTTCAAGAACTCTGTAGCACCGCCTACATACCTCGCTCTGCTAATCCTGTTACCAGTGGCTGCTGCC
AGTGGCGATAAGTCGTGTCTTACCGGGTTGGACTCAAGACGATAGTTACCGGATAAGGCGCAGCGGTCGG
GCTGAACGGGGGGTTCGTGCACACAGCCCAGCTTGGAGCGAACGACCTACACCGAACTGAGATACCTACA
GCGTGAGCTATGAGAAAGCGCCACGCTTCCCGAAGGGAGAAAGGCGGACAGGTATCCGGTAAGCGGCAGG
GTCGGAACAGGAGAGCGCACGAGGGAGCTTCCAGGGGGAAACGCCTGGTATCTTTATAGTCCTGTCGGGT
TTCGCCACCTCTGACTTGAGCGTCGATTTTTGTGATGCTCGTCAGGGGGGCGGAGCCTATGGAAAAACGC
CAGCAACGCGGCCTTTTTACGGTTCCTGGCCTTTTGCTGGCCTTTTGCTCACATGTTCTTTCCTGCGTTA
TCCCCTGATTCTGTGGATAACCGTATTACCGCCATGCAT
Features (pLannotate 1.2.2; 18 found; start..end, strand, type, name):
     61..364     +  enhancer       CMV enhancer: human cytomegalovirus immediate early enhancer
    365..568     +  promoter       CMV promoter: human cytomegalovirus (CMV) immediate early promoter
    613..1327    +  CDS            Citrine (fragment) (sequence partly withheld): enhanced variant of YFP (Heikal et al., 2001) mammalian codon-optimized
   1327..1539    +  CDS            GNG2 (sequence withheld): GBG2_BOVIN - Experimental evidence at protein level: Swiss-Prot protein existence level 1. Guanine nucleotide-binding proteins (G proteins) are involved as a modulator or transducer in various transmembrane signaling systems. The beta and gamma chains are required for the GTPase activity, for replacement of GDP by GTP, and for G protein-effector interaction. From Bos taurus (Bovine).
   1611..1628    -  promoter       SP6 promoter (fragment): promoter for bacteriophage SP6 RNA polymerase
   1751..2213    +  misc_feature   IRES: internal ribosome entry site (IRES) of the encephalomyocarditis virus (EMCV)
   2626..3327    +  CDS            mTurquoise2: mTurquoise2 is a basic (constitutively fluorescent) cyan fluorescent protein published in 2012, derived from Aequorea victoria. It is reported to be a rapidly-maturing monomer with very low acid sensitivity.
   3292..4020    +  CDS            Galphai (fragment): GNAI_DROME - Also known as G-ialpha65A, G-OA65C. Experimental evidence at protein level: Swiss-Prot protein existence level 1. Guanine nucleotide-binding proteins (G proteins) are involved as modulators or transducers in various transmembrane signaling systems. Plays a role in glial cell differentiation during embryogenesis; loco, Galphao and the G-protein coupled receptor, moody, are required in the surface glia to achieve effective insulation of the nerve cord. From Drosophila melanogaster (Fruit fly).
   4053..4136    +  CDS            large T antigen (fragment): large T antigen from SV40 (simian virus 40)
   4159..4280    +  polyA_signal   SV40 poly(A) signal: SV40 polyadenylation signal
   4314..4742    -  rep_origin     f1 ori (sequence partly withheld): f1 bacteriophage origin of replication; arrow indicates direction of (+) strand synthesis
   4769..4873    +  promoter       AmpR promoter: bla
   4875..5232    +  promoter       SV40 promoter: SV40 enhancer and early promoter
   5267..6061    +  CDS            NeoR/KanR: aminoglycoside phosphotransferase from Tn5; aph(3')-II (or nptII); confers resistance to neomycin, kanamycin, and G418 (Geneticin®)
   6082..6234    +  CDS            ble (fragment): BLE_KLEPN - Experimental evidence at protein level: Swiss-Prot protein existence level 1. Binding protein with a strong affinity to the bleomycin family of antibiotics. Binds to CL990; an antimitotic-antibiotic compound. From Klebsiella pneumoniae.
   6293..6340    +  polyA_signal   HSV TK poly(A) signal: herpes simplex virus thymidine kinase polyadenylation signal (Cole and Stacy, 1985)
   6431..6447    -  polyA_signal   bGH poly(A) signal (fragment): bovine growth hormone polyadenylation signal
   6669..7257    +  rep_origin     ori: high-copy-number ColE1/pMB1/pBR322/pUC origin of replication
