>Addgene plasmid #98835 | Gq-sensor[mTq2-sREACh] | addgene full sequence | sequence record 190914 | Addgene NGS Result
TAGTTATTAATAGTAATCAATTACGGGGTCATTAGTTCATAGCCCATATATGGAGTTCCGCGTTACATAA
CTTACGGTAAATGGCCCGCCTGGCTGACCGCCCAACGACCCCCGCCCATTGACGTCAATAATGACGTATG
TTCCCATAGTAACGCCAATAGGGACTTTCCATTGACGTCAATGGGTGGAGTATTTACGGTAAACTGCCCA
CTTGGCAGTACATCAAGTGTATCATATGCCAAGTACGCCCCCTATTGACGTCAATGACGGTAAATGGCCC
GCCTGGCATTATGCCCAGTACATGACCTTATGGGACTTTCCTACTTGGCAGTACATCTACGTATTAGTCA
TCGCTATTACCATGGTGATGCGGTTTTGGCAGTACATCAATGGGCGTGGATAGCGGTTTGACTCACGGGG
ATTTCCAAGTCTCCACCCCATTGACGTCAATGGGAGTTTGTTTTGGCACCAAAATCAACGGGACTTTCCA
AAATGTCGTAACAACTCCGCCCCATTGACGCAAATGGGCGGTAGGCGTGTACGGTGGGAGGTCTATATAA
GCAGAGCTGGTTTAGTGAACCGTCAGATCCGCTAGCGCTACCGGTCGCCACCATGGTGAGCAAGGGCGAG
GAGCTGTTCACCGGGGTGGTGCCCATCCTGGTCGAGCTGGACGGCGACGTAAACGGCCACAAGTTCAGCG
TGTCCGGCGAGGGCGAGGGCGATGCCACCTACGGCAAGCTGACCCTGAAGCTCATCTGCACCACCGGCAA
GCTGCCCGTGCCCTGGCCCACCCTCGTGACCACCTTCGGCTACGGCCTGATGTGCTTCGCCCGCTACCCC
GACCACATGAAGCAGCACGACTTCTTCAAGTCCGCCATGCCCGAAGGCTACGTCCAGGAGCGCACCATCT
TCTTCAAGGACGACGGCAACTACAAGACCCGCGCCGAGGTGAAGTTCGAGGGCGACACCCTGGTGAACCG
CATCGAGCTGAAGGGCATCGACTTCAAGGAGGACGGCAACATCCTGGGGCACAAGCTGGAGTACAACTGG
AACAGCGTCAACGTCTATATCATGGCCGACAAGCAGAAGAACGGCATCAAGGTGAACTTCAAGATCCGCC
ACAACATCGAGGACGGCAGCGTGCAGCTCGCCGACCACTACCAGCAGAACACCCCCATCGGCGACGGCCC
CGTGCTGCTGCCCGACAACCACTACCTGAGCTACCAGTCCGCCCTGAGCAAAGACCCCAACGAGAAGCGC
GATCACATGGTCCTGCTGGAGAGAGTGACCGCCGCCGGGATCACTCTCGGCATGGACGAGCTGTAC
[213 nt withheld, positions 1327-1539]
TAACCGCGGCGTACGAGGCCTGCATGCTCCGGACCTGCAGGTTCGAAGTCGACAGATCTCAATTGGGGCC
CCTATAGTGTCACCTAAATAATTCCGCCCCCCCCTCTCCCTCCCCCCCCCCTAACGTTACTGGCCGAAGC
CGCTTGGAATAAGGCCGGTGTGCGTTTGTCTATATGTTATTTTCCACCATATTGCCGTCTTTTGGCAATG
TGAGGGCCCGGAAACCTGGCCCTGTCTTCTTGACGAGCATTCCTAGGGGTCTTTCCCCTCTCGCCAAAGG
AATGCAAGGTCTGTTGAATGTCGTGAAGGAAGCAGTTCCTCTGGAAGCTTCTTGAAGACAAACAACGTCT
GTAGCGACCCTTTGCAGGCAGCGGAACCCCCCACCTGGCGACAGGTGCCTCTGCGGCCAAAAGCCACGTG
TATAAGATACACCTGCAAAGGCGGCACAACCCCAGTGCCACGTTGTGAGTTGGATAGTTGTGGAAAGAGT
CAAATGGCTCTCCTCAAGCGTATTCAACAAGGGGCTGAAGGATGCCCAGAAGGTACCCCATTGTATGGGA
TCTGATCTGGGGCCTCGGTGCACATGCTTTACATGTGTTTAGTCGAGGTTAAAAAAACGTCTAGGCCCCC
CGAACCACGGGGACGTGGTTTTCCTTTGAAAAACACGATGATAATATGGCCACAACCATGACTCTGGAGT
CCATCATGGCGTGCTGCCTGAGCGAGGAGGCCAAGGAAGCCCGGCGGATCAACGACGAGATCGAGCGGCA
GCTCCGCAGGGACAAGCGGGACGCCCGCCGGGAGCTCAAGCTGCTGCTGCTCGGGACAGGAGAGAGTGGC
AAGAGTACGTTTATCAAGCAGATGAGAATCATCCATGGGTCAGGATACTCTGATGAAGATAAAAGGGGCT
TCACCAAGCTGGTGTATCAGAACATCTTCACGGCCATGCAGGCCATGATCAGAGCCATGGACACACTCAA
GATCCCATACAAGTATGAGCACAATAAGGCTCATGCACAATTAGTTCGAGAAGTTGATGTGGAGAAGGTG
TCTGCTTTTGAGGATCCAAGCGGAGGCGGAGGCAGCATGGTGAGCAAGGGCGAGGAGCTGTTCACCGGGG
TGGTGCCCATCCTGGTCGAGCTGGACGGCGACGTAAACGGCCACAAGTTCAGCGTGTCCGGCGAGGGCGA
GGGCGATGCCACCTACGGCAAGCTGACCCTGAAGTTCATCTGCACCACCGGCAAGCTGCCCGTGCCCTGG
CCCACCCTCGTGACCACCCTGTCCTGGGGCGTGCAGTGCTTCGCCCGCTACCCCGACCACATGAAGCAGC
ACGACTTCTTCAAGTCCGCCATGCCCGAAGGCTACGTCCAGGAGCGCACCATCTTCTTCAAGGACGACGG
CAACTACAAGACCCGCGCCGAGGTGAAGTTCGAGGGCGACACCCTGGTGAACCGCATCGAGCTGAAGGGC
ATCGACTTCAAGGAGGACGGCAACATCCTGGGGCACAAGCTGGAGTACAACTACTTTAGCGACAACGTCT
ATATCACCGCCGACAAGCAGAAGAACGGCATCAAGGCCAACTTCAAGATCCGCCACAACATCGAGGACGG
CGGCGTGCAGCTCGCCGACCACTACCAGCAGAACACCCCCATCGGCGACGGCCCCGTGCTGCTGCCCGAC
AACCACTACCTGAGCACCCAGTCCAAGCTGAGCAAAGACCCCAACGAGAAGCGCGATCACATGGTCCTGC
TGGAGTTCGTGACCGCCGCCGGGATCACTCTCGGCATATACGTAGATGCAATAAAGAGTTTATGGAATGA
TCCTGGAATCCAGGAATGCTATGATAGACGACGAGAATATCAATTATCTGACTCTACCAAATACTATCTT
AATGACTTGGACCGCGTAGCTGACCCTGCCTACCTGCCTACGCAACAAGATGTGCTTAGAGTTCGAGTCC
CCACCACAGGGATCATCGAATACCCCTTTGACTTACAAAGTGTCATTTTCAGAATGGTCGATGTAGGGGG
CCAAAGGTCAGAGAGAAGAAAATGGATACACTGCTTTGAAAATGTCACCTCTATCATGTTTCTAGTAGCG
CTTAGTGAATATGATCAAGTTCTCGTGGAGTCAGACAATGAGAACCGAATGGAGGAAAGCAAGGCTCTCT
TTAGAACAATTATCACATACCCCTGGTTCCAGAACTCCTCGGTTATTCTGTTCTTAAACAAGAAAGATCT
TCTAGAGGAGAAAATCATGTATTCCCATCTAGTCGACTACTTCCCAGAATATGATGGACCCCAGAGAGAT
GCCCAGGCAGCCCGAGAATTCATTCTGAAGATGTTCGTGGACCTGAACCCAGACAGTGACAAAATTATCT
ACTCCCACTTCACGTGCGCCACAGACACCGAGAATATCCGCTTTGTCTTTGCTGCCGTCAAGGACACCAT
CCTCCAGTTGAACCTGAAGGAGTACAATCTGGTCTAACTCGAGTCTAGAGGGCCGCGACTCTAGATCATA
ATCAGCCATACCACATTTGTAGAGGTTTTACTTGCTTTAAAAAACCTCCCACACCTCCCCCTGAACCTGA
AACATAAAATGAATGCAATTGTTGTTGTTAACTTGTTTATTGCAGCTTATAATGGTTACAAATAAAGCAA
TAGCATCACAAATTTCACAAATAAAGCATTTTTTTCACTGCATTCTAGTTGTGGTTTGTCCAAACTCATC
AATGTATCTTAAGGCGTAAATTGTAAGCGTTAATATTTTGTTAAAATTCGCGTTAAATTTTTGTTAAATC
AGCTCATTTTTTAACCAATAGGCCGAAATCGGCAAAATCCCTTATAAATCAAAAGAATAGACCGAGATAG
GGT
[37 nt withheld, positions 4413-4449]
AAAGAACGTGGACTCCAACGTCAAAGG
[49 nt withheld, positions 4477-4525]
T
[91 nt withheld, positions 4527-4617]
G
[124 nt withheld, positions 4619-4742]
CAGGTGGCACTTTTCGGGGAAATGTGCGCGGAACCCCTATTTGTTTATTTTTCTAAATACATTCAAATAT
GTATCCGCTCATGAGACAATAACCCTGATAAATGCTTCAATAATATTGAAAAAGGAAGAGTCCTGAGGCG
GAAAGAACCAGCTGTGGAATGTGTGTCAGTTAGGGTGTGGAAAGTCCCCAGGCTCCCCAGCAGGCAGAAG
TATGCAAAGCATGCATCTCAATTAGTCAGCAACCAGGTGTGGAAAGTCCCCAGGCTCCCCAGCAGGCAGA
AGTATGCAAAGCATGCATCTCAATTAGTCAGCAACCATAGTCCCGCCCCTAACTCCGCCCATCCCGCCCC
TAACTCCGCCCAGTTCCGCCCATTCTCCGCCCCATGGCTGACTAATTTTTTTTATTTATGCAGAGGCCGA
GGCCGCCTCGGCCTCTGAGCTATTCCAGAAGTAGTGAGGAGGCTTTTTTGGAGGCCTAGGCTTTTGCAAA
GATCGATCAAGAGACAGGATGAGGATCGTTTCGCATGATTGAACAAGATGGATTGCACGCAGGTTCTCCG
GCCGCTTGGGTGGAGAGGCTATTCGGCTATGACTGGGCACAACAGACAATCGGCTGCTCTGATGCCGCCG
TGTTCCGGCTGTCAGCGCAGGGGCGCCCGGTTCTTTTTGTCAAGACCGACCTGTCCGGTGCCCTGAATGA
ACTGCAAGACGAGGCAGCGCGGCTATCGTGGCTGGCCACGACGGGCGTTCCTTGCGCAGCTGTGCTCGAC
GTTGTCACTGAAGCGGGAAGGGACTGGCTGCTATTGGGCGAAGTGCCGGGGCAGGATCTCCTGTCATCTC
ACCTTGCTCCTGCCGAGAAAGTATCCATCATGGCTGATGCAATGCGGCGGCTGCATACGCTTGATCCGGC
TACCTGCCCATTCGACCACCAAGCGAAACATCGCATCGAGCGAGCACGTACTCGGATGGAAGCCGGTCTT
GTCGATCAGGATGATCTGGACGAAGAGCATCAGGGGCTCGCGCCAGCCGAACTGTTCGCCAGGCTCAAGG
CGAGCATGCCCGACGGCGAGGATCTCGTCGTGACCCATGGCGATGCCTGCTTGCCGAATATCATGGTGGA
AAATGGCCGCTTTTCTGGATTCATCGACTGTGGCCGGCTGGGTGTGGCGGACCGCTATCAGGACATAGCG
TTGGCTACCCGTGATATTGCTGAAGAGCTTGGCGGCGAATGGGCTGACCGCTTCCTCGTGCTTTACGGTA
TCGCCGCTCCCGATTCGCAGCGCATCGCCTTCTATCGCCTTCTTGACGAGTTCTTCTGAGCGGGACTCTG
GGGTTCGAAATGACCGACCAAGCGACGCCCAACCTGCCATCACGAGATTTCGATTCCACCGCCGCCTTCT
ATGAAAGGTTGGGCTTCGGAATCGTTTTCCGGGACGCCGGCTGGATGATCCTCCAGCGCGGGGATCTCAT
GCTGGAGTTCTTCGCCCACCCTAGGGGGAGGCTAACTGAAACACGGAAGGAGACAATACCGGAAGGAACC
CGCGCTATGACGGCAATAAAAAGACAGAATAAAACGCACGGTGTTGGGTCGTTTGTTCATAAACGCGGGG
TTCGGTCCCAGGGCTGGCACTCTGTCGATACCCCACCGAGACCCCATTGGGGCCAATACGCCCGCGTTTC
TTCCTTTTCCCCACCCCACCCCCCAAGTTCGGGTGAAGGCCCAGGGCTCGCAGCCAACGTCGGGGCGGCA
GGCCCTGCCATAGCCTCAGGTTACTCATATATACTTTAGATTGATTTAAAACTTCATTTTTAATTTAAAA
GGATCTAGGTGAAGATCCTTTTTGATAATCTCATGACCAAAATCCCTTAACGTGAGTTTTCGTTCCACTG
AGCGTCAGACCCCGTAGAAAAGATCAAAGGATCTTCTTGAGATCCTTTTTTTCTGCGCGTAATCTGCTGC
TTGCAAACAAAAAAACCACCGCTACCAGCGGTGGTTTGTTTGCCGGATCAAGAGCTACCAACTCTTTTTC
CGAAGGTAACTGGCTTCAGCAGAGCGCAGATACCAAATACTGTTCTTCTAGTGTAGCCGTAGTTAGGCCA
CCACTTCAAGAACTCTGTAGCACCGCCTACATACCTCGCTCTGCTAATCCTGTTACCAGTGGCTGCTGCC
AGTGGCGATAAGTCGTGTCTTACCGGGTTGGACTCAAGACGATAGTTACCGGATAAGGCGCAGCGGTCGG
GCTGAACGGGGGGTTCGTGCACACAGCCCAGCTTGGAGCGAACGACCTACACCGAACTGAGATACCTACA
GCGTGAGCTATGAGAAAGCGCCACGCTTCCCGAAGGGAGAAAGGCGGACAGGTATCCGGTAAGCGGCAGG
GTCGGAACAGGAGAGCGCACGAGGGAGCTTCCAGGGGGAAACGCCTGGTATCTTTATAGTCCTGTCGGGT
TTCGCCACCTCTGACTTGAGCGTCGATTTTTGTGATGCTCGTCAGGGGGGCGGAGCCTATGGAAAAACGC
CAGCAACGCGGCCTTTTTACGGTTCCTGGCCTTTTGCTGGCCTTTTGCTCACATGTTCTTTCCTGCGTTA
TCCCCTGATTCTGTGGATAACCGTATTACCGCCATGCAT
Features (pLannotate 1.2.2; 18 found; start..end, strand, type, name):
     61..364     +  enhancer       CMV enhancer: human cytomegalovirus immediate early enhancer
    365..568     +  promoter       CMV promoter: human cytomegalovirus (CMV) immediate early promoter
    613..1327    +  CDS            Citrine (fragment) (sequence partly withheld): enhanced variant of YFP (Heikal et al., 2001) mammalian codon-optimized
   1327..1539    +  CDS            GNG2 (sequence withheld): GBG2_BOVIN - Experimental evidence at protein level: Swiss-Prot protein existence level 1. Guanine nucleotide-binding proteins (G proteins) are involved as a modulator or transducer in various transmembrane signaling systems. The beta and gamma chains are required for the GTPase activity, for replacement of GDP by GTP, and for G protein-effector interaction. From Bos taurus (Bovine).
   1611..1628    -  promoter       SP6 promoter (fragment): promoter for bacteriophage SP6 RNA polymerase
   1751..2213    +  misc_feature   IRES: internal ribosome entry site (IRES) of the encephalomyocarditis virus (EMCV)
   2626..3327    +  CDS            mTurquoise2: mTurquoise2 is a basic (constitutively fluorescent) cyan fluorescent protein published in 2012, derived from Aequorea victoria. It is reported to be a rapidly-maturing monomer with very low acid sensitivity.
   3292..4020    +  CDS            Galphai (fragment): GNAI_DROME - Also known as G-ialpha65A, G-OA65C. Experimental evidence at protein level: Swiss-Prot protein existence level 1. Guanine nucleotide-binding proteins (G proteins) are involved as modulators or transducers in various transmembrane signaling systems. Plays a role in glial cell differentiation during embryogenesis; loco, Galphao and the G-protein coupled receptor, moody, are required in the surface glia to achieve effective insulation of the nerve cord. From Drosophila melanogaster (Fruit fly).
   4053..4136    +  CDS            large T antigen (fragment): large T antigen from SV40 (simian virus 40)
   4159..4280    +  polyA_signal   SV40 poly(A) signal: SV40 polyadenylation signal
   4314..4742    -  rep_origin     f1 ori (sequence partly withheld): f1 bacteriophage origin of replication; arrow indicates direction of (+) strand synthesis
   4769..4873    +  promoter       AmpR promoter: bla
   4875..5232    +  promoter       SV40 promoter: SV40 enhancer and early promoter
   5267..6061    +  CDS            NeoR/KanR: aminoglycoside phosphotransferase from Tn5; aph(3')-II (or nptII); confers resistance to neomycin, kanamycin, and G418 (Geneticin®)
   6082..6234    +  CDS            ble (fragment): BLE_KLEPN - Experimental evidence at protein level: Swiss-Prot protein existence level 1. Binding protein with a strong affinity to the bleomycin family of antibiotics. Binds to CL990; an antimitotic-antibiotic compound. From Klebsiella pneumoniae.
   6293..6340    +  polyA_signal   HSV TK poly(A) signal: herpes simplex virus thymidine kinase polyadenylation signal (Cole and Stacy, 1985)
   6431..6447    -  polyA_signal   bGH poly(A) signal (fragment): bovine growth hormone polyadenylation signal
   6669..7257    +  rep_origin     ori: high-copy-number ColE1/pMB1/pBR322/pUC origin of replication
