[The description below was written by a language model from this plasmid's Addgene catalogue record and pLannotate feature annotations shown in this document.]
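Description:
Gq-sensor[mTq2-sREACh] is a mammalian expression plasmid built on a Clontech-style N1 backbone that encodes the components of a FRET-based sensor for Gq activation on a single plasmid, intended for readout by fluorescence lifetime imaging (FLIM). It replicates in E. coli from a high-copy ColE1/pUC-type origin and also carries an f1 origin. The NeoR/KanR gene, preceded by both a bacterial promoter and the SV40 early promoter and followed by the HSV TK polyadenylation signal, gives kanamycin selection in bacteria and would allow G418 selection in mammalian cells.

The payload is a bicistronic unit driven by the CMV enhancer/promoter and terminated by the SV40 poly(A) signal. The first open reading frame is a yellow fluorescent protein-family sequence fused to the G protein gamma-2 subunit (GNG2). The automated annotation calls the fluorescent part a Citrine fragment, which fits the sREACh acceptor named in the construct, sREACh being a dim YFP-derived acceptor suited to lifetime measurements. An EMCV IRES then permits translation of a second cistron containing the cyan donor mTurquoise2 adjoining G alpha coding sequence. The annotation tool matched only part of this region, and to a Drosophila G alpha-i homologue, whereas the construct name and purpose indicate a Gq alpha subunit. The unannotated stretch between the IRES and mTurquoise2 may hold the N-terminal part of the alpha subunit, with the fluorescent protein inserted internally, but the record does not confirm this.

Sensors of this type report heterotrimer activation: when a receptor activates Gq, the change in distance or orientation between the tagged alpha and gamma subunits alters FRET, and so the donor lifetime. The associated work compared a range of fluorescent proteins as FRET acceptors for mTurquoise2.
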