Addgene plasmid #98835: Gq-sensor[mTq2-sREACh]
Purpose: A FRET sensor for Gq activation, encoded on a single plasmid, for FLIM
Depositing lab: Dorus Gadella. Publication: Characterization of a spectrally diverse set of fluorescent proteins as FRET acceptors for mTurquoise2. Mastop M, Bindels DS, Shaner NC, Postma M, Gadella TWJ Jr, Goedhart J. Sci Rep. 2017 Sep 20;7(1):11999. doi: 10.1038/s41598-017-12212-x. PubMed 28931898.
Backbone
  Vector backbone: Clontech-style N1
  Backbone manufacturer: Clontech
  Vector type: Mammalian Expression
Growth in bacteria
  Bacterial resistance: Kanamycin, 50 μg/mL
  Growth temperature: 37°C
  Growth strain: DH5alpha
  Copy number: High Copy
Gene/Insert
  Gene/Insert name: mTq2-sREACh
  Species: Synthetic
  Promoter: CMV
  Cloning method: Restriction Enzyme; 5′ cloning site unknown (unknown if destroyed); 3′ cloning site unknown (unknown if destroyed)
Terms and licenses: Academic/Nonprofit Terms; Industry Terms: Not Available to Industry
How to cite: Gq-sensor[mTq2-sREACh] was a gift from Dorus Gadella (Addgene plasmid # 98835 ; http://n2t.net/addgene:98835 ; RRID:Addgene_98835)
